>Addgene plasmid #82954 | pDONR223_PSMG1_WT_V5 | addgene full sequence | sequence record 162642 | Addgene NGS Result
GGCAGTTCCCTACTCTCGCGTTAACGCTAGCATGGATGTTTTCCCAGTCACGACGTTGTAAAACGACGGC
CAGTCTTAAGCTCGGGCCCCAAATAATGATTTTATTTTGACTGATAGTGACCTGTTCGTTGCAACAAATT
GATGAGCAATGCTTTTTTATAATGCCAACTTTGTACAAAAAAGTTGGCATGGCGGCCACGTTCTTCGGAG
AGGTGGTGAAGGCGCCGTGCCGAGCTGGGACTGAGGACGAAGAGGAGGAGGAGGAGGGGCGGAGGGAGAC
GCCCGAGGACAGGGAGGTGCGTCTGCAGCTGGCGCGGAAGAGGGAAGTGCGGCTCCTTCGAAGACAAACA
AAAACATCTTTGGAAGTTTCTTTGCTAGAAAAATATCCGTGCTCCAAGTTTATAATTGCTATAGGAAATA
ATGCAGTAGCATTTCTGTCATCATTTGTTATGAATTCAGGAGTCTGGGAGGAAGTTGGTTGTGCTAAACT
CTGGAATGAATGGTGTAGAACAACAGACACTACACATCTGTCCTCCACAGAGGCTTTTTGTGTGTTTTAT
CATCTAAAATCCAATCCCTCGGTTTTTCTCTGTCAGTGCAGTTGCTATGTTGCAGAAGATCAACAGTATC
AGTGGCTGGAAAAGGTTTTTGGCTCTTGTCCAAGGAAGAACATGCAGATAACTATTCTCACATGTCGACA
TGTTACCGATTATAAAACCTCAGAATCCACCGGCAGCCTTCCTTCTCCTTTCCTGAGAGCCCTAAAAACA
CAGAATTTCAAAGACTCGGCGTGTTGTCCATTGCTAGAACAACCGAATATAGTACACGACCTTCCTGCAG
CAGTTCTAAGCTACTGTCAAGTATGGAAAATCCCGGCAATTCTGTACTTGTGTTATACTGATGTGATGAA
ATTAGACCTAATCACAGTGGAAGCTTTTAAGCCTATACTTTCTACCAGAAGCTTGAAGGGTTTGGTTAAG
AATATTCCCCAAAGCACTGAGATACTAAAGAAATTGATGACAACAAATGAGATTCAAAGTAACATTTATA
CATGCCCAACTTTCTTGTACAAAGTTGGCATTATAAGAAAGCATTGCTTATCAATTTGTTGCAACGAACA
GGTCACTATCAGTCAAAATAAAATCATTATTTGCCATCCAGCTGATATCCCCTATAGTGAGTCGTATTAC
ATGGTCATAGCTGTTTCCTGGCAGCTCTGGCCCGTGTCTCAAAATCTCTGATGTTACATTGCACAAGATA
AAAATATATCATCATGCCTCCTCTAGACCAGCCAGGACAGAAATGCCTCGACTTCGCTGCTACCCAAGGT
TGCCGGGTGACGCACACCGTGGAAACGGATGAAGGCACGAACCCAGTGGACATAAGCCTGTTCGGTTCGT
AAGCTGTAATGCAAGTAGCGTATGCGCTCACGCAACTGGTCCAGAACCTTGACCGAACGCAGCGGTGGTA
ACGGCGCAGTGGCGGTTTTCATGGCTTGTTATGACTGTTTTTTTGGGGTACAGTCTATGCCTCGGGCATC
CAAGCAGCAAGCGCGTTACGCCGTGGGTCGATGTTTGATGTTATGGAGCAGCAACGATGTTACGCAGCAG
GGCAGTCGCCCTAAAACAAAGTTAAACATTATGAGGGAAGCGGTGATCGCCGAAGTATCGACTCAACTAT
CAGAGGTAGTTGGCGTCATCGAGCGCCATCTCGAACCGACGTTGCTGGCCGTACATTTGTACGGCTCCGC
AGTGGATGGCGGCCTGAAGCCACACAGTGATATTGATTTGCTGGTTACGGTGACCGTAAGGCTTGATGAA
ACAACGCGGCGAGCTTTGATCAACGACCTTTTGGAAACTTCGGCTTCCCCTGGAGAGAGCGAGATTCTCC
GCGCTGTAGAAGTCACCATTGTTGTGCACGACGACATCATTCCGTGGCGTTATCCAGCTAAGCGCGAACT
GCAATTTGGAGAATGGCAGCGCAATGACATTCTTGCAGGTATCTTCGAGCCAGCCACGATCGACATTGAT
CTGGCTATCTTGCTGACAAAAGCAAGAGAACATAGCGTTGCCTTGGTAGGTCCAGCGGCGGAGGAACTCT
TTGATCCGGTTCCTGAACAGGATCTATTTGAGGCGCTAAATGAAACCTTAACGCTATGGAACTCGCCGCC
CGACTGGGCTGGCGATGAGCGAAATGTAGTGCTTACGTTGTCCCGCATTTGGTACAGCGCAGTAACCGGC
AAAATCGCGCCGAAGGATGTCGCTGCCGACTGGGCAATGGAGCGCCTGCCGGCCCAGTATCAGCCCGTCA
TACTTGAAGCTAGACAGGCTTATCTTGGACAAGAAGAAGATCGCTTGGCCTCGCGCGCAGATCAGTTGGA
AGAATTTGTCCACTACGTGAAAGGCGAGATCACCAAGGTAGTCGGCAAATAACCCTCGAGCCACCCATGA
CCAAAATCCCTTAACGTGAGTTACGCGTCGTTCCACTGAGCGTCAGACCCCGTAGAAAAGATCAAAGGAT
CTTCTTGAGATCCTTTTTTTCTGCGCGTAATCTGCTGCTTGCAAACAAAAAAACCACCGCTACCAGCGGT
GGTTTGTTTGCCGGATCAAGAGCTACCAACTCTTTTTCCGAAGGTAACTGGCTTCAGCAGAGCGCAGATA
CCAAATACTGTTCTTCTAGTGTAGCCGTAGTTAGGCCACCACTTCAAGAACTCTGTAGCACCGCCTACAT
ACCTCGCTCTGCTAATCCTGTTACCAGTGGCTGCTGCCAGTGGCGATAAGTCGTGTCTTACCGGGTTGGA
CTCAAGACGATAGTTACCGGATAAGGCGCAGCGGTCGGGCTGAACGGGGGGTTCGTGCACACAGCCCAGC
TTGGAGCGAACGACCTACACCGAACTGAGATACCTACAGCGTGAGCTATGAGAAAGCGCCACGCTTCCCG
AAGGGAGAAAGGCGGACAGGTATCCGGTAAGCGGCAGGGTCGGAACAGGAGAGCGCACGAGGGAGCTTCC
AGGGGGAAACGCCTGGTATCTTTATAGTCCTGTCGGGTTTCGCCACCTCTGACTTGAGCGTCGATTTTTG
TGATGCTCGTCAGGGGGGCGGAGCCTATGGAAAAACGCCAGCAACGCGGCCTTTTTACGGTTCCTGGCCT
TTTGCTGGCCTTTTGCTCACATGTTCTTTCCTGCGTTATCCCCTGATTCTGTGGATAACCGTATTACCGC
CTTTGAGTGAGCTGATACCGCTCGCCGCAGCCGAACGACCGAGCGCAGCGAGTCAGTGAGCGAGGAAGCG
GAAGAGCGCCCAATACGCAAACCGCCTCTCCCCGCGCGTTGGCCGATTCATTAATGCAGCTGGCACGACA
GGTTTCCCGACTGGAAAGCGGGCAGTGAGCGCAACGCAATTAATACGCGTACCGCTAGCCAGGAAGAGTT
TGTAGAAACGCAAAAAGGCCATCCGTCAGGATGGCCTTCTGCTTAGTTTGATGCCTGGCAGTTTATGGCG
GGCGTCCTGCCCGCCACCCTCCGGGCCGTTGCTTCACAACGTTCAAATCCGCTCCCGGCGGATTTGTCCT
ACTCAGGAGAGCGTTCACCGACAAACAACAGATAAAACGAAAGGCCCAGTCTTCCGACTGAGCCTTTCGT
TTTATTTGATGCCT
Features (pLannotate 1.2.2; 12 found; start..end, strand, type, name):
     38..74      -  CDS            lacZα (fragment): LacZα fragment of β-galactosidase; lacZ fragment
     91..186     +  protein_bind   attL3: mutant version of attL; recombination site for the Gateway® LR reaction LR Clonase™
    189..1052    +  CDS            PSMG1: PSMG1_HUMAN - Also known as C21LRP, DSCR2, PAC1. Experimental evidence at protein level: Swiss-Prot protein existence level 1. Chaperone protein which promotes assembly of the 20S proteasome as part of a heterodimer with PSMG2. The PSMG1-PSMG2 heterodimer binds to the PSMA5 and PSMA7 proteasome subunits, promotes assembly of the proteasome alpha subunits into the heteroheptameric alpha ring and prevents alpha ring dimerization. From Homo sapiens (Human).
   1055..1153    -  protein_bind   attL2: mutant version of attL; recombination site for the Gateway® LR reaction LR Clonase™
   1171..1189    -  promoter       T7 promoter: promoter for bacteriophage T7 RNA polymerase
   1379..1402    +  promoter       Pc promoter (fragment): intI1 (promoter lies within the coding sequence); class 1 integron promoter
   1578..1634    +  CDS            GmR (fragment): gentamycin acetyltransferase; aacC1; confers resistance to gentamycin
   1641..2432    +  CDS            SmR: aminoglycoside adenylyltransferase (Murphy, 1985); aadA; confers resistance to spectinomycin and streptomycin
   2525..3113    +  rep_origin     ori: high-copy-number ColE1/pMB1/pBR322/pUC origin of replication
   3296..3388    +  CDS            lacI (fragment): lac repressor; lacI; The lac repressor binds to the lac operator to inhibit transcription in E. coli. This inhibition can be relieved by adding lactose or isopropyl-β-D-thiogalactopyranoside (IPTG).
   3443..3470    -  terminator     rrnB T2 terminator: transcription terminator T2 from the E. coli rrnB gene
   3602..3645    +  terminator     rrnB T1 terminator: Escherichia coli rrnB; transcription terminator T1 from the E. coli rrnB gene
