[The description below was written by a language model from this plasmid's Addgene catalogue record and pLannotate feature annotations shown in this document.]
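Description:
pDONR223_PSMG1_WT_V5 is a Gateway entry clone built on the Invitrogen pDONR223 backbone, carrying the wild-type human PSMG1 open reading frame. It is a small (about 3.7 kb) bacterial plasmid that replicates from a high-copy ColE1/pUC-type origin and is selected with spectinomycin through the aadA (SmR) aminoglycoside adenylyltransferase gene. This gene sits downstream of a class 1 integron Pc promoter fragment and a remnant of a gentamicin resistance gene. The rrnB T1 and T2 terminators lie upstream of the cloning region, where they help insulate the insert from read-through transcription. Short lacZα and lacI fragments are backbone remnants with no evident function here.

The PSMG1 coding sequence is flanked by two attL recombination sites, annotated as attL3 and attL2, which allow the ORF to be moved into attR-containing destination vectors by an LR Clonase reaction. PSMG1 encodes a chaperone that pairs with PSMG2 to promote assembly of the alpha ring of the 20S proteasome. The record lists no promoter for the insert. The only nearby promoter is a T7 promoter beyond attL2, oriented back toward the insert, so this plasmid is a shuttle clone and not an expression construct. The ORF is in the "open" configuration, with no stop codon immediately after the insert, so it can be fused in frame to a C-terminal tag supplied by the destination vector. The "V5" in the name presumably refers to such a downstream tag, since no V5 feature is annotated in this plasmid. As part of the Target Accelerator Plasmid Collection, the clone served as an overexpression control for gene expression analysis in high-throughput phenotyping of lung cancer somatic mutations.
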