Addgene plasmid #82954: pDONR223_PSMG1_WT_V5
Purpose: Gateway Donor vector containing PSMG1, used as an over expression control for gene expression analysis. Part of the Target Accelerator Plasmid Collection.
Depositing lab: Jesse Boehm & Matthew Meyerson & David Root. Depositing organization: Broad Institute. Publication: High-throughput Phenotyping of Lung Cancer Somatic Mutations. Berger AH, Brooks AN, Wu X, Shrestha Y, Chouinard C, Piccioni F, Bagul M, Kamburov A, Imielinski M, Hogstrom L, Zhu C, Yang X, Pantel S, Sakai R, Watson J, Kaplan N, Campbell JD, Singh S, Root DE, Narayan R, Natoli T, Lahr DL, Tirosh I, Tamayo P, Getz G, Wong B, Doench J, Subramanian A, Golub TR, Meyerson M, Boehm JS. Cancer Cell. 2016 Aug 8;30(2):214-28. doi: 10.1016/j.ccell.2016.06.022. Epub 2016 Jul 28. PubMed 27478040.
Backbone
  Vector backbone: pDONR223
  Backbone manufacturer: Invitrogen
  Vector type: Gateway Entry vector
Growth in bacteria
  Bacterial resistance: Spectinomycin, 50 μg/mL
  Growth temperature: 37°C
  Growth strain: DH5alpha
  Copy number: High Copy
Gene/Insert
  Gene/Insert name: PSMG1
  Species: H. sapiens (human)
  GenBank ID: NM_003720
  Entrez Gene: PSMG1 (a.k.a. C21LRP, DSCR2, LRPC21, PAC-1, PAC1)
  Promoter: None
  Cloning method: Gateway Cloning
  Sequencing primers: 5′ M13pUC-fwd; 3′ M13-Rev
Terms and licenses: Academic/Nonprofit Terms; Industry Terms: Not Available to Industry
Depositor comments: Open state: NO stop codon immediately follows insert
How to cite: pDONR223_PSMG1_WT_V5 was a gift from Jesse Boehm & Matthew Meyerson & David Root (Addgene plasmid # 82954 ; http://n2t.net/addgene:82954 ; RRID:Addgene_82954)
