>Addgene plasmid #82954 | pDONR223_PSMG1_WT_V5 | depositor partial sequence | sequence record 162643 | Insert sequence
ATGGCGGCCACGTTCTTCGGAGAGGTGGTGAAGGCGCCGTGCCGAGCTGGGACTGAGGACGAAGAGGAGG
AGGAGGAGGGGCGGAGGGAGACGCCCGAGGACAGGGAGGTGCGTCTGCAGCTGGCGCGGAAGAGGGAAGT
GCGGCTCCTTCGAAGACAAACAAAAACATCTTTGGAAGTTTCTTTGCTAGAAAAATATCCGTGCTCCAAG
TTTATAATTGCTATAGGAAATAATGCAGTAGCATTTCTGTCATCATTTGTTATGAATTCAGGAGTCTGGG
AGGAAGTTGGTTGTGCTAAACTCTGGAATGAATGGTGTAGAACAACAGACACTACACATCTGTCCTCCAC
AGAGGCTTTTTGTGTGTTTTATCATCTAAAATCCAATCCCTCGGTTTTTCTCTGTCAGTGCAGTTGCTAT
GTTGCAGAAGATCAACAGTATCAGTGGCTGGAAAAGGTTTTTGGCTCTTGTCCAAGGAAGAACATGCAGA
TAACTATTCTCACATGTCGACATGTTACCGATTATAAAACCTCAGAATCCACCGGCAGCCTTCCTTCTCC
TTTCCTGAGAGCCCTAAAAACACAGAATTTCAAAGACTCGGCGTGTTGTCCATTGCTAGAACAACCGAAT
ATAGTACACGACCTTCCTGCAGCAGTTCTAAGCTACTGTCAAGTATGGAAAATCCCGGCAATTCTGTACT
TGTGTTATACTGATGTGATGAAATTAGACCTAATCACAGTGGAAGCTTTTAAGCCTATACTTTCTACCAG
AAGCTTGAAGGGTTTGGTTAAGAATATTCCCCAAAGCACTGAGATACTAAAGAAATTGATGACAACAAAT
GAGATTCAAAGTAACATTTATACA
